>Addgene plasmid #79453 | pDGE161 | addgene partial sequence | sequence record 154435 | CAT-R 5'-GCAACTGACTGAAATGCCTC-3'
TATCAACGGTGGTATATCCAGTGATTTTTTTCTCCATTTTAGCTTCCTTAGCTCCTGAAAATCTCGATAA
CTCAAAAAATACGCCCGGTAGTGATCTTATTTCATTATGGTGAAAGTTGGAACCTCTTACGTGCCGATCA
ACGTCTCGGTCTCTGCAAGAATTCAAGCTTGGAGATTACGGATATGAATATAGGCATATCCGTATCCGAA
TTATCCGTTTGACAGCTAGCAACGATTGTACAATTGCTTCTTTAAAAAAGGAAGAAAGAAAGAAAGAAAA
GAATCAACATCAGCGTTAACAAACGGCCCCGTTACGGCCCAAACGGTCATATAGAGTAACGGCGTTAAGC
GTTGAAAGACTCCTATCGAAATACGTAACCGCAAACGTGTCATAGTCAGATCCCCTCTTCCTTCACCGCC
TCAAACACAAAAATAATCTTCTACAGCCTATATATACAACCCCCCCTTCTATCTCTCCTTTCTCACAATT
CATCATCTTTCTTTCTCTACCCCCAATTTTAAGAAATCCTCTCTTCTCCTCTTCATTTTCAAGGTAAATC
TCTCTCTCTCTCTCTCTCTCTGTTATTCCTTGTTTTAATTAGGTATGTATTATTGCTAGTTTGTTAATCT
GCTTATCTTATGTATGCCTTATGTGAATATCTTTATCTTGTTCATCTCATCCGTTTAGAAGCTATAAATT
TGTTGATTTGACTGTGTATCTACACGTGGTTATGTTTATATCTAATCAGATATGAATTTCTTCATATTGT
TGCGTTTGTGTGTACCAATCCGAAATCGTTGATTTTTTTCATTTAATCGTGTAGCTAATTGTACGTATAC
ATATGGATCTACGTATCAATTGTTCATCTGTTTGTGTTTGTATGTATACAGATCTGAAAACATCACTTCT
CTCATCTG
