>Addgene plasmid #79453 | pDGE161 | addgene partial sequence | sequence record 154436 | NOS-F 5'-GCGTTCAAAAGTCGCCTAAG-3'
AATGCTCCACTGACGTTCCATAAATTCCCCTCGGTATCCAATTAGAGTCTCATATTCACTCTCATACTGT
ATTTTTACAACAATTACCAACAACAACAAACAACAAACAACATTACAATTACTATTTACAATTACAATGA
TTGAACAAGATGGATTGCACGCAGGTTCTCCGGCCGCTTGGGTGGAGAGGCTATTCGGCTATGACTGGGC
ACAACAGACAATCGGCTGCTCTGATGCCGCCGTGTTCCGGCTGTCAGCGCAGGGGCGCCCGGTTCTTTTT
GTCAAGACCGACCTGTCCGGTGCCCTGAATGAACTGCAGGACGAGGCAGCGCGGCTATCGTGGCTGGCCA
CGACGGGCGTTCCTTGCGCAGCTGTGCTCGACGTTGTCACTGAAGCGGGAAGGGACTGGCTGCTATTGGG
CGAAGTGCCGGGGCAGGATCTCCTGTCATCTCACCTTGCTCCTGCCGAGAAAGTATCCATCATGGCTGAT
GCAATGCGGCGGCTGCATACGCTTGATCCGGCTACCTGCCCATTCGACCACCAAGCGAAACATCGCATCG
AGCGAGCACGTACTCGGATGGAAGCCGGTCTTGTCGATCAGGATGATCTGGACGAAGAGCATCAGGGGCT
CGCGCCAGCCGAACTGTTCGCCAGGCTCAAGGCGCGCATGCCCGACGGCGATGATCTCGTCGTGACCCAT
GGCGATGCCTGCTTGCCGAATATCATGGTGGAAAATGGCCGCTTTTCTGGATTCATCGACTGTGGCCGGC
TGGGTGTGGCGGACCGCTATCAGGACATAGCGTTGGCTACCCGTGATATTGCTGA
