[The description below was written by a language model from this plasmid's Addgene catalogue record.]
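Description:
pDGE161 is a plant expression and CRISPR vector built on the pJOG292 backbone, designed as a recipient plasmid for multiplexed genome editing in dicotyledonous plants. According to its stated purpose, it carries a Cas9 expression cassette driven by pPcUbi (generally understood as a parsley ubiquitin promoter), together with two plant-side selection aids. The first is FAST, a seed-coat fluorescence marker that lets transgenic and non-transgenic seeds be sorted visually. The second is nptII, which confers kanamycin resistance for selecting transformed plant tissue. No feature table accompanies the record, so the exact arrangement of these cassettes, the terminators, any T-DNA borders and the origins of replication are not stated.

The catalogued insert is a ccdB cassette of about 1.5 kb from which a BsaI site has been removed. The ccdB toxin kills standard E. coli strains, so the empty recipient is propagated in a ccdB-tolerant strain. It is maintained as a high-copy plasmid under chloramphenicol and spectinomycin selection. The chloramphenicol marker probably belongs to the ccdB cassette and the spectinomycin marker to the backbone, although the record does not say so explicitly. Removal of the internal BsaI site suggests a Golden Gate-style design in which BsaI excises the cassette and guide RNA expression units take its place, with loss of ccdB counter-selecting unmodified vector. The "multiplexing" label indicates that several guide RNA units are meant to be assembled into this position at once.

Within the associated toolkit, such a vector would be used to build constructs that express Cas9 with multiple guides, for example to generate chromosomal deletions in dicot plants.
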