Addgene plasmid #79453: pDGE161
Purpose: recipient plasmid [multiplexing]; pPcUbi:Cas9, FAST, nptII
Depositing lab: Johannes Stuttmann. Depositing organization: Martin-Luther-Universitaet Halle-Wittenberg, Faculty of Medicine. Publication: Generation of chromosomal deletions in dicotyledonous plants employing a user-friendly genome editing toolkit. Ordon J, Gantner J, Kemna J, Schwalgun L, Reschke M, Streubel J, Boch J, Stuttmann J. Plant J. 2016 Aug 31. doi: 10.1111/tpj.13319. PubMed 27579989.
Backbone
  Vector backbone: pJOG292
  Vector type: Plant Expression, CRISPR
Growth in bacteria
  Bacterial resistance: Chloramphenicol and Spectinomycin, 25 & 50 μg/mL
  Growth temperature: 37°C
  Growth strain: ccdB Survival
  Copy number: High Copy
Gene/Insert
  Gene/Insert name: ccdB
  Insert size (bp): 1498
  Mutation: BsaI site eliminated
  Entrez Gene: ccdB(letD) (a.k.a. D616_p97105, Fpla045)
Terms and licenses: Academic/Nonprofit Terms; Industry Terms: Not Available to Industry
How to cite: pDGE161 was a gift from Johannes Stuttmann (Addgene plasmid # 79453 ; http://n2t.net/addgene:79453 ; RRID:Addgene_79453)
