LOCUS       Exported 17819 bp ds-DNA circular SYN 13-MAY-2021
DEFINITION  recipient plasmid [multiplexing]; pPcUbi:Cas9, FAST, nptII.
ACCESSION   .
VERSION     .
KEYWORDS    pDGE161
SOURCE      synthetic DNA construct
  ORGANISM  synthetic DNA construct
REFERENCE   1 (bases 1 to 17819)
  AUTHORS   Ordon J, Gantner J, Kemna J, Schwalgun L, Reschke M, Streubel J,
            Boch J, Stuttmann J
  TITLE     Generation of chromosomal deletions in dicotyledonous plants
            employing a user-friendly genome editing toolkit.
  JOURNAL   Plant J. 2016 Aug 31. doi: 10.1111/tpj.13319.
  PUBMED    27579989
REFERENCE   2 (bases 1 to 17819)
  AUTHORS   .
  TITLE     Direct Submission
  JOURNAL   Exported May 13, 2021 from SnapGene Server 1.1.58
            http://www.snapgene.com
FEATURES             Location/Qualifiers
     source          1..17819
                     /organism="synthetic DNA construct"
                     /mol_type="other DNA"
     CDS             1062..1691
                     /codon_start=1
                     /product="stability protein from the Pseudomonas plasmid
                     pVS1 (Heeb et al., 2000)"
                     /label=pVS1 StaA
                     /translation="MKVIAVLNQKGGSGKTTIATHLARALQLAGADVLLVDSDPQGSAR
                     DWAAVREDQPLTVVGIDRPTIDRDVKAIGRRDFVVIDGAPQAADLAVSAIKAADFVLIP
                     VQPSPYDIWATADLVELVKQRIEVTDGRLQAAFVVSRAIKGTRIGGEVAEALAGYELPI
                     LESRITQRVSYPGTAAAGTTVLESEPEGDAAREVQALAAEIKSKLI"
     CDS             2125..3192
                     /codon_start=1
                     /product="replication protein from the Pseudomonas plasmid
                     pVS1 (Heeb et al., 2000)"
                     /label=pVS1 RepA
                     /translation="GRKPSGPVQIGAALGDDLVEKLKAAQAAQRQRIEAEARPGESWQA
                     AADRIRKESRQPPAAGAPSIRKPPKGDEQPDFFVPMLYDVGTRDSRSIMDVAVFRLSKR
                     DRRAGEVIRYELPDGHVEVSAGPAGMASVWDYDLVLMAVSHLTESMNRYREGKGDKPGR
                     VFRPHVADVLKFCRRADGGKQKDDLVETCIRLNTTHVAMQRTKKAKNGRLVTVSEGEAL
                     ISRYKIVKSETGRPEYIEIELADWMYREITEGKNPDVLTVHPDYFLIDPGIGRFLYRLA
                     RRAAGKAEARWLFKTIYERSGSAGEFKKFCFTVRKLIGSNDLPEYDLKEEAGQAGPILV
                     MRYRNLIEGEASAGS"
     rep_origin      3258..3452
                     /label=pVS1 oriV
                     /note="origin of replication for the Pseudomonas plasmid
                     pVS1 (Heeb et al., 2000)"
     primer_bind     complement(3688..3710)
                     /label=pGEX 3'
                     /note="pGEX vectors, reverse primer"
     misc_feature    3796..3936
                     /label=bom
                     /note="basis of mobility region from pBR322"
     primer_bind     3851..3870
                     /label=pRS-marker
                     /note="pRS vectors, use to sequence yeast selectable
                     marker"
     primer_bind     complement(3951..3968)
                     /label=L4440
                     /note="L4440 vector, forward primer"
     rep_origin      complement(4122..4710)
                     /direction=LEFT
                     /label=ori
                     /note="high-copy-number ColE1/pMB1/pBR322/pUC origin of
                     replication"
     primer_bind     complement(4202..4221)
                     /label=pBR322ori-F
                     /note="pBR322 origin, forward primer"
     CDS             complement(4954..5745)
                     /codon_start=1
                     /gene="aadA"
                     /product="aminoglycoside adenylyltransferase (Murphy,
                     1985)"
                     /label=SmR
                     /note="confers resistance to spectinomycin and
                     streptomycin"
                     /translation="MGEAVIAEVSTQLSEVVGVIERHLEPTLLAVHLYGSAVDGGLKPH
                     SDIDLLVTVTVRLDETTRRALINDLLETSASPGESEILRAVEVTIVVHDDIIPWRYPAK
                     RELQFGEWQRNDILAGIFEPATIDIDLAILLTKAREHSVALVGPAAEELFDPVPEQDLF
                     EALNETLTLWNSPPDWAGDERNVVLTLSRIWYSAVTGKIAPKDVAADWAMERLPAQYQP
                     VILEARQAYLGQEEDRLASRADQLEEFVHYVKGEITKVVGK"
     misc_feature    6266..6290
                     /label=LB T-DNA repeat
                     /note="left border repeat from nopaline C58 T-DNA"
     promoter        6436..6615
                     /label=NOS promoter
                     /note="nopaline synthase promoter"
     misc_feature    6651..6706
                     /label=TMV Omega
                     /note="translational enhancer from the tobacco mosaic virus
                     5'-leader sequence (Gallie et al., 1988)"
     CDS             6708..7502
                     /codon_start=1
                     /gene="aph(3')-II (or nptII)"
                     /product="aminoglycoside phosphotransferase from Tn5"
                     /label=NeoR/KanR
                     /note="confers resistance to neomycin, kanamycin, and G418
                     (Geneticin(R))"
                     /translation="MIEQDGLHAGSPAAWVERLFGYDWAQQTIGCSDAAVFRLSAQGRP
                     VLFVKTDLSGALNELQDEAARLSWLATTGVPCAAVLDVVTEAGRDWLLLGEVPGQDLLS
                     SHLAPAEKVSIMADAMRRLHTLDPATCPFDHQAKHRIERARTRMEAGLVDQDDLDEEHQ
                     GLAPAELFARLKARMPDGDDLVVTHGDACLPNIMVENGRFSGFIDCGRLGVADRYQDIA
                     LATRDIAEELGGEWADRFLVLYGIAAPDSQRIAFYRLLDEFF"
     primer_bind     complement(6762..6781)
                     /label=Neo-R
                     /note="Neomycin resistance gene, reverse primer"
     primer_bind     7372..7391
                     /label=Neo-F
                     /note="Neomycin resistance gene, forward primer"
     terminator      7515..7767
                     /label=NOS terminator
                     /note="nopaline synthase terminator and poly(A) signal"
     terminator      10138..10845
                     /label=OCS terminator
                     /note="octopine synthase terminator"
     CDS             complement(10856..10876)
                     /codon_start=1
                     /product="nuclear localization signal of SV40 (simian virus
                     40) large T antigen"
                     /label=SV40 NLS
                     /translation="PKKKRKV"
     CDS             complement(10889..14992)
                     /codon_start=1
                     /product="Cas9 (Csn1) endonuclease from the Streptococcus
                     pyogenes Type II CRISPR/Cas system"
                     /label=Cas9
                     /note="generates RNA-guided double strand breaks in DNA"
                     /translation="MDKKYSIGLDIGTNSVGWAVITDEYKVPSKKFKVLGNTDRHSIKK
                     NLIGALLFDSGETAEATRLKRTARRRYTRRKNRICYLQEIFSNEMAKVDDSFFHRLEES
                     FLVEEDKKHERHPIFGNIVDEVAYHEKYPTIYHLRKKLVDSTDKADLRLIYLALAHMIK
                     FRGHFLIEGDLNPDNSDVDKLFIQLVQTYNQLFEENPINASGVDAKAILSARLSKSRRL
                     ENLIAQLPGEKKNGLFGNLIALSLGLTPNFKSNFDLAEDAKLQLSKDTYDDDLDNLLAQ
                     IGDQYADLFLAAKNLSDAILLSDILRVNTEITKAPLSASMIKRYDEHHQDLTLLKALVR
                     QQLPEKYKEIFFDQSKNGYAGYIDGGASQEEFYKFIKPILEKMDGTEELLVKLNREDLL
                     RKQRTFDNGSIPHQIHLGELHAILRRQEDFYPFLKDNREKIEKILTFRIPYYVGPLARG
                     NSRFAWMTRKSEETITPWNFEEVVDKGASAQSFIERMTNFDKNLPNEKVLPKHSLLYEY
                     FTVYNELTKVKYVTEGMRKPAFLSGEQKKAIVDLLFKTNRKVTVKQLKEDYFKKIECFD
                     SVEISGVEDRFNASLGTYHDLLKIIKDKDFLDNEENEDILEDIVLTLTLFEDREMIEER
                     LKTYAHLFDDKVMKQLKRRRYTGWGRLSRKLINGIRDKQSGKTILDFLKSDGFANRNFM
                     QLIHDDSLTFKEDIQKAQVSGQGDSLHEHIANLAGSPAIKKGILQTVKVVDELVKVMGR
                     HKPENIVIEMARENQTTQKGQKNSRERMKRIEEGIKELGSQILKEHPVENTQLQNEKLY
                     LYYLQNGRDMYVDQELDINRLSDYDVDHIVPQSFLKDDSIDNKVLTRSDKNRGKSDNVP
                     SEEVVKKMKNYWRQLLNAKLITQRKFDNLTKAERGGLSELDKAGFIKRQLVETRQITKH
                     VAQILDSRMNTKYDENDKLIREVKVITLKSKLVSDFRKDFQFYKVREINNYHHAHDAYL
                     NAVVGTALIKKYPKLESEFVYGDYKVYDVRKMIAKSEQEIGKATAKYFFYSNIMNFFKT
                     EITLANGEIRKRPLIETNGETGEIVWDKGRDFATVRKVLSMPQVNIVKKTEVQTGGFSK
                     ESILPKRNSDKLIARKKDWDPKKYGGFDSPTVAYSVLVVAKVEKGKSKKLKSVKELLGI
                     TIMERSSFEKNPIDFLEAKGYKEVKKDLIIKLPKYSLFELENGRKRMLASAGELQKGNE
                     LALPSKYVNFLYLASHYEKLKGSPEDNEQKQLFVEQHKHYLDEIIEQISEFSKRVILAD
                     ANLDKVLSAYNKHRDKPIREQAENIIHLFTLTNLGAPAAFKYFDTTIDRKRYTSTKEVL
                     DATLIHQSITGLYETRIDLSQLGGD"
     promoter        15996..16098
                     /label=cat promoter
                     /note="promoter of the E. coli cat gene encoding
                     chloramphenicol acetyltransferase"
     CDS             16099..16758
                     /codon_start=1
                     /gene="cat"
                     /product="chloramphenicol acetyltransferase"
                     /label=CmR
                     /note="confers resistance to chloramphenicol"
                     /translation="MEKKITGYTTVDISQWHRKEHFEAFQSVAQCTYNQTVQLDITAFL
                     KTVKKNKHKFYPAFIHILARLMNAHPEFRMAMKDGELVIWDSVHPCYTVFHEQTETFSS
                     LWSEYHDDFRQFLHIYSQDVACYGENLAYFPKGFIENMFFVSANPWVSFTSFDLNVANM
                     DNFFAPVFTMGKYYTQGDKVLMPLAIQVHHAVCDGFHVGRMLNELQQYCDEWQGGA"
     primer_bind     complement(16165..16184)
                     /label=CAT-R
                     /note="Chloramphenicol resistance gene, reverse primer"
     CDS             17100..17405
                     /codon_start=1
                     /gene="ccdB"
                     /product="CcdB, a bacterial toxin that poisons DNA gyrase"
                     /label=ccdB
                     /note="Plasmids containing the ccdB gene cannot be
                     propagated in standard E. coli strains."
                     /translation="MQFKVYTYKRESRYRLFVDVQSDIIDTPGRRMVIPLASARLLSDK
                     VSRELYPVVHIGDESWRMMTTDMASVPVSVIGEEVADLSHRENDIKNAINLMFWGI"
     primer_bind     17284..17303
                     /label=ccdB-fwd
                     /note="ccdB gene, forward primer"
     misc_feature    17526..17550
                     /label=RB T-DNA repeat
                     /note="right border repeat from nopaline C58 T-DNA"
ORIGIN
        1 ttcctggcgt tttcttgtcg cgtgttttag tcgcataaag tagaatactt gcgactagaa
       61 ccggagacat tacgccatga acaagagcgc cgccgctggc ctgctgggct atgcccgcgt
      121 cagcaccgac gaccaggact tgaccaacca acgggccgaa ctgcacgcgg ccggctgcac
      181 caagctgttt tccgagaaga tcaccggcac caggcgcgac cgcccggagc tggccaggat
      241 gcttgaccac ctacgccctg gcgacgttgt gacagtgacc aggctagacc gcctggcccg
      301 cagcacccgc gacctactgg acattgccga gcgcatccag gaggccggcg cgggcctgcg
      361 tagcctggca gagccgtggg ccgacaccac cacgccggcc ggccgcatgg tgttgaccgt
      421 gttcgccggc attgccgagt tcgagcgttc cctaatcatc gaccgcaccc ggagcgggcg
      481 cgaggccgcc aaggcccgag gcgtgaagtt tggcccccgc cctaccctca ccccggcaca
      541 gatcgcgcac gcccgcgagc tgatcgacca ggaaggccgc accgtgaaag aggcggctgc
      601 actgcttggc gtgcatcgct cgaccctgta ccgcgcactt gagcgcagcg aggaagtgac
      661 gcccaccgag gccaggcggc gcggtgcctt ccgtgaggac gcattgaccg aggccgacgc
      721 cctggcggcc gccgagaatg aacgccaaga ggaacaagca tgaaaccgca ccaggacggc
      781 caggacgaac cgtttttcat taccgaagag atcgaggcgg agatgatcgc ggccgggtac
      841 gtgttcgagc cgcccgcgca cgtctcaacc gtgcggctgc atgaaatcct ggccggtttg
      901 tctgatgcca agctggcggc ctggccggcc agcttggccg ctgaagaaac cgagcgccgc
      961 cgtctaaaaa ggtgatgtgt atttgagtaa aacagcttgc gtcatgcggt cgctgcgtat
     1021 atgatgcgat gagtaaataa acaaatacgc aaggggaacg catgaaggtt atcgctgtac
     1081 ttaaccagaa aggcgggtca ggcaagacga ccatcgcaac ccatctagcc cgcgccctgc
     1141 aactcgccgg ggccgatgtt ctgttagtcg attccgatcc ccagggcagt gcccgcgatt
     1201 gggcggccgt gcgggaagat caaccgctaa ccgttgtcgg catcgaccgc ccgacgattg
     1261 accgcgacgt gaaggccatc ggccggcgcg acttcgtagt gatcgacgga gcgccccagg
     1321 cggcggactt ggctgtgtcc gcgatcaagg cagccgactt cgtgctgatt ccggtgcagc
     1381 caagccctta cgacatatgg gccaccgccg acctggtgga gctggttaag cagcgcattg
     1441 aggtcacgga tggaaggcta caagcggcct ttgtcgtgtc gcgggcgatc aaaggcacgc
     1501 gcatcggcgg tgaggttgcc gaggcgctgg ccgggtacga gctgcccatt cttgagtccc
     1561 gtatcacgca gcgcgtgagc tacccaggca ctgccgccgc cggcacaacc gttcttgaat
     1621 cagaacccga gggcgacgct gcccgcgagg tccaggcgct ggccgctgaa attaaatcaa
     1681 aactcatttg agttaatgag gtaaagagaa aatgagcaaa agcacaaaca cgctaagtgc
     1741 cggccgtccg agcgcacgca gcagcaaggc tgcaacgttg gccagcctgg cagacacgcc
     1801 agccatgaag cgggtcaact ttcagttgcc ggcggaggat cacaccaagc tgaagatgta
     1861 cgcggtacgc caaggcaaga ccattaccga gctgctatct gaatacatcg cgcagctacc
     1921 agagtaaatg agcaaatgaa taaatgagta gatgaatttt agcggctaaa ggaggcggca
     1981 tggaaaatca agaacaacca ggcaccgacg ccgtggaatg ccccatgtgt ggaggaacgg
     2041 gcggttggcc aggcgtaagc ggctgggttg tctgccggcc ctgcaatggc actggaaccc
     2101 ccaagcccga ggaatcggcg tgacggtcgc aaaccatccg gcccggtaca aatcggcgcg
     2161 gcgctgggtg atgacctggt ggagaagttg aaggccgcgc aggccgccca gcggcaacgc
     2221 atcgaggcag aagcacgccc cggtgaatcg tggcaagcgg ccgctgatcg aatccgcaaa
     2281 gaatcccggc aaccgccggc agccggtgcg ccgtcgatta ggaagccgcc caagggcgac
     2341 gagcaaccag attttttcgt tccgatgctc tatgacgtgg gcacccgcga tagtcgcagc
     2401 atcatggacg tggccgtttt ccgtctgtcg aagcgtgacc gacgagctgg cgaggtgatc
     2461 cgctacgagc ttccagacgg gcacgtagag gtttccgcag ggccggccgg catggccagt
     2521 gtgtgggatt acgacctggt actgatggcg gtttcccatc taaccgaatc catgaaccga
     2581 taccgggaag ggaagggaga caagcccggc cgcgtgttcc gtccacacgt tgcggacgta
     2641 ctcaagttct gccggcgagc cgatggcgga aagcagaaag acgacctggt agaaacctgc
     2701 attcggttaa acaccacgca cgttgccatg cagcgtacga agaaggccaa gaacggccgc
     2761 ctggtgacgg tatccgaggg tgaagccttg attagccgct acaagatcgt aaagagcgaa
     2821 accgggcggc cggagtacat cgagatcgag ctagctgatt ggatgtaccg cgagatcaca
     2881 gaaggcaaga acccggacgt gctgacggtt caccccgatt actttttgat cgatcccggc
     2941 atcggccgtt ttctctaccg cctggcacgc cgcgccgcag gcaaggcaga agccagatgg
     3001 ttgttcaaga cgatctacga acgcagtggc agcgccggag agttcaagaa gttctgtttc
     3061 accgtgcgca agctgatcgg gtcaaatgac ctgccggagt acgatttgaa ggaggaggcg
     3121 gggcaggctg gcccgatcct agtcatgcgc taccgcaacc tgatcgaggg cgaagcatcc
     3181 gccggttcct aatgtacgga gcagatgcta gggcaaattg ccctagcagg ggaaaaaggt
     3241 cgaaaaggtg tctttcctgt ggatagcacg tacattggga acccaaagcc gtacattggg
     3301 aaccggaacc cgtacattgg gaacccaaag ccgtacattg ggaaccggtc acacatgtaa
     3361 gtgactgata taaaagagaa aaaaggcgat ttttccgcct aaaactcttt aaaacttatt
     3421 aaaactctta aaacccgcct ggcctgtgca taactgtctg gccagcgcac agccgaagag
     3481 ctgcaaaaag cgcctaccct tcggtcgctg cgctccctac gccccgccgc ttcgcgtcgg
     3541 cctatcgcgg ccgctggccg ctcaaaaatg gctggcctac ggccaggcaa tctaccaggg
     3601 cgcggacaag ccgcgccgtc gccactcgac cgccggcgcc cacatcaagg caccctgcct
     3661 cgcgcgtttc ggtgatgacg gtgaaaacct ctgacacatg cagctcccgg agacggtcac
     3721 agcttgtctg taagcggatg ccgggagcag acaagcccgt cagggcgcgt cagcgggtgt
     3781 tggcgggtgt cggggcgcag ccatgaccca gtcacgtagc gatagcggag tgtatactgg
     3841 cttaactatg cggcatcaga gcagattgta ctgagagtgc accatatgcg gtgtgaaata
     3901 ccgcacagat gcgtaaggag aaaataccgc atcaggcgct cttccgcttc ctcgctcact
     3961 gactcgctgc gctcggtcgt tcggctgcgg cgagcggtat cagctcactc aaaggcggta
     4021 atacggttat ccacagaatc aggggataac gcaggaaaga acatgtgagc aaaaggccag
     4081 caaaaggcca ggaaccgtaa aaaggccgcg ttgctggcgt ttttccatag gctccgcccc
     4141 cctgacgagc atcacaaaaa tcgacgctca agtcagaggt ggcgaaaccc gacaggacta
     4201 taaagatacc aggcgtttcc ccctggaagc tccctcgtgc gctctcctgt tccgaccctg
     4261 ccgcttaccg gatacctgtc cgcctttctc ccttcgggaa gcgtggcgct ttctcatagc
     4321 tcacgctgta ggtatctcag ttcggtgtag gtcgttcgct ccaagctggg ctgtgtgcac
     4381 gaaccccccg ttcagcccga ccgctgcgcc ttatccggta actatcgtct tgagtccaac
     4441 ccggtaagac acgacttatc gccactggca gcagccactg gtaacaggat tagcagagcg
     4501 aggtatgtag gcggtgctac agagttcttg aagtggtggc ctaactacgg ctacactaga
     4561 aggacagtat ttggtatctg cgctctgctg aagccagtta ccttcggaaa aagagttggt
     4621 agctcttgat ccggcaaaca aaccaccgct ggtagcggtg gtttttttgt ttgcaagcag
     4681 cagattacgc gcagaaaaaa aggatctcaa gaagatcctt tgatcttttc tacggggtct
     4741 gacgctcagt ggaacgaaaa ctcacgttaa gggattttgg tcatgcatga tatatctccc
     4801 aatttgtgta gggcttatta tgcacgctta aaaataataa aagcagactt gacctgatag
     4861 tttggctgtg agcaattatg tgcttagtgc atctaatcgc ttgagttaac gccggcgaag
     4921 cggcgtcggc ttgaacgaat ttctagctag acattatttg ccgactacct tggtgatctc
     4981 gcctttcacg tagtggacaa attcttccaa ctgatctgcg cgcgaggcca agcgatcttc
     5041 ttcttgtcca agataagcct gtctagcttc aagtatgacg ggctgatact gggccggcag
     5101 gcgctccatt gcccagtcgg cagcgacatc cttcggcgcg attttgccgg ttactgcgct
     5161 gtaccaaatg cgggacaacg taagcactac atttcgctca tcgccagccc agtcgggcgg
     5221 cgagttccat agcgttaagg tttcatttag cgcctcaaat agatcctgtt caggaaccgg
     5281 atcaaagagt tcctccgccg ctggacctac caaggcaacg ctatgttctc ttgcttttgt
     5341 cagcaagata gccagatcaa tgtcgatcgt ggctggctcg aagatacctg caagaatgtc
     5401 attgcgctgc cattctccaa attgcagttc gcgcttagct ggataacgcc acggaatgat
     5461 gtcgtcgtgc acaacaatgg tgacttctac agcgcggaga atctcgctct ctccagggga
     5521 agccgaagtt tccaaaaggt cgttgatcaa agctcgccgc gttgtttcat caagccttac
     5581 ggtcaccgta accagcaaat caatatcact gtgtggcttc aggccgccat ccactgcgga
     5641 gccgtacaaa tgtacggcca gcaacgtcgg ttcgagatgg cgctcgatga cgccaactac
     5701 ctctgatagt tgagtcgata cttcggcgat caccgcttcc cccatgatgt ttaactttgt
     5761 tttagggcga ctgccctgct gcgtaacatc gttgctgctc cataacatca aacatcgacc
     5821 cacggcgtaa cgcgcttgct gcttggatgc ccgaggcata gactgtaccc caaaaaaaca
     5881 gtcataacaa gccatgaaaa ccgccactgc gccgttacca ccgctgcgtt cggtcaaggt
     5941 tctggaccag ttgcgtgagc gcatacgcta cttgcattac agcttacgaa ccgaacaggc
     6001 ttatgtccac tgggttcgtg cccgaattga tcacaggcag caacgctctg tcatcgttac
     6061 aatcagcatg ctaccctccg cgagatcatc cgtgtttaaa acccggcagc ttagttgccg
     6121 ttcttccgaa tagcatcggt aacatgagca aagtctgccg ccttacaacg gctctcccgc
     6181 tgacgccgtc ccggactgat gggctgcctg tatcgagtgg tgattttgtg ccgagctgcc
     6241 ggtcggggag ctgttggctg gctggtggca ggatatattg tggtgtaaac aaattgacgc
     6301 ttagacaact taataacaca ttgcggatcc ctcggtcaca tgtgcatcct ctctgggaga
     6361 gcggagaatt aagggagtca cgttatgacc cccgccgatg acgcgggaca agccgtttta
     6421 cgtttggaac tgacagaacc gcaacgttga aggagccact cagccgcggg tttctggagt
     6481 ttaatgagct aagcacatac gtcagaaacc attattgcgc gttcaaaagt cgcctaaggt
     6541 cactatcagc tagcaaatat ttcttgtcaa aaatgctcca ctgacgttcc ataaattccc
     6601 ctcggtatcc aattagagtc tcatattcac tctcatactg tatttttaca acaattacca
     6661 acaacaacaa acaacaaaca acattacaat tactatttac aattacaatg attgaacaag
     6721 atggattgca cgcaggttct ccggccgctt gggtggagag gctattcggc tatgactggg
     6781 cacaacagac aatcggctgc tctgatgccg ccgtgttccg gctgtcagcg caggggcgcc
     6841 cggttctttt tgtcaagacc gacctgtccg gtgccctgaa tgaactgcag gacgaggcag
     6901 cgcggctatc gtggctggcc acgacgggcg ttccttgcgc agctgtgctc gacgttgtca
     6961 ctgaagcggg aagggactgg ctgctattgg gcgaagtgcc ggggcaggat ctcctgtcat
     7021 ctcaccttgc tcctgccgag aaagtatcca tcatggctga tgcaatgcgg cggctgcata
     7081 cgcttgatcc ggctacctgc ccattcgacc accaagcgaa acatcgcatc gagcgagcac
     7141 gtactcggat ggaagccggt cttgtcgatc aggatgatct ggacgaagag catcaggggc
     7201 tcgcgccagc cgaactgttc gccaggctca aggcgcgcat gcccgacggc gatgatctcg
     7261 tcgtgaccca tggcgatgcc tgcttgccga atatcatggt ggaaaatggc cgcttttctg
     7321 gattcatcga ctgtggccgg ctgggtgtgg cggaccgcta tcaggacata gcgttggcta
     7381 cccgtgatat tgctgaagag cttggcggcg aatgggctga ccgcttcctc gtgctttacg
     7441 gtatcgccgc tcccgattcg cagcgcatcg ccttctatcg ccttcttgac gagttcttct
     7501 gagcttgtca agcagatcgt tcaaacattt ggcaataaag tttcttaaga ttgaatcctg
     7561 ttgccggtct tgcgatgatt atcatataat ttctgttgaa ttacgttaag catgtaataa
     7621 ttaacatgta atgcatgacg ttatttatga gatgggtttt tatgattaga gtcccgcaat
     7681 tatacattta atacgcgata gaaaacaaaa tatagcgcgc aaactaggat aaattatcgc
     7741 gcgcggtgtc atctatgtta ctagatcgac gctccatggg aattcgtaaa gcgactaaat
     7801 ggagcaacct actgtttttg aagtttgggt tgccatgtaa tcacttgcaa taaatatatg
     7861 tactaatgac tgcatcggct tgcgtgtcta aatttgtagc ttattgaaaa ctttttgtgg
     7921 ttaaagacga atccagttaa ctaacataag tttaacaaaa caagaccttt tccatatata
     7981 gaccaccgtt accaacttac aaagaagcca aataaagtac aacacaacac ttgcaagtta
     8041 caaaaagaga ggaaaaaaaa catggtacca tttgacaaca tatagaaaca cacataaaca
     8101 ttacttataa caaaaagatt caaactcggc ttttattatc tccccctgat caaattctaa
     8161 acactttatt cctcataaac taactccccg acattggagt tattggacta tgacgatgac
     8221 atcagtgggg taagctcact tgtgccccag tttgctaggg aggtcgcagt atctggccac
     8281 agccacctcg tgctgctcga cgtaggtttc tttgtcggcc tccttgattc tttccagtct
     8341 gtggtccaca tagtagacgc cgggcatctt gaggttctta gcgggtttct tggatctgta
     8401 tgtggtcttg aagttgcaga tcaggtggcc cccgcccacg agcttcaggg ccatgtcgct
     8461 tctgccttcc aggccgccgt cagcggggta cagcatctcg gtgttggcct cccagccgag
     8521 tgttttcttc tgcatcacag ggccgttgga tgggaagttc acccctctga tcttgacgtt
     8581 gtagatgagg cagccgtcct ggaggctggt gtcctgggta gcggtcagca cgcccccatc
     8641 ttcgtatgtg gtgactctct cccatgtgaa gccctcaggg aaggactgct taaagaagtc
     8701 ggggatgccc tgggtgtggt tgatgaaggt tctgctgccg tacatgaagc tggtagccag
     8761 gatgtcgaag gcgaagggga gagggccgcc ctcgaccacc ttgattctca tggtctgggt
     8821 gccctcgtag ggcttgcctt cgccctcgga tgtgcacttg aagtggtggt tgttcacggt
     8881 gccctccatg tacagcttca tgtgcatgtt ctccttaatc agctcgctca tagtagtgtg
     8941 ctggccacca cgagtacggt cacggtcatg ttccccacca gtatgttgct gtccgtagta
     9001 ctgagctctg tctttcagat cctgagcttt gcttcccaac ttcatccttg cactgtccaa
     9061 cttgtctgat ccctgtgggt gctctcccgt tgcgtaccta ttcacaatca ataggtatca
     9121 taccaagcat tttacctata tagatgatat acacagacac attcaagcta gctaggtcaa
     9181 atttcgtatt tagttaacca aatgttccct agaatttgca atttcttatt gttacatttg
     9241 ttattcgacc aaaaaaattg atccaaagct actggctcaa cacatgcatg cacatattgc
     9301 acaaaattat gaagtaagat gataaatgtg tgcttacttg taaatccaag agaaaacggt
     9361 tatagcggca atgccaaacc ctccagagga aagaaaaccg gtgatgagga gtgcaactgt
     9421 gatgagagcc gggacaagga ttgggctgaa gataacgagc agaggtgttg caacagtcaa
     9481 agctatgaca gttccaacaa gggtaaggct ggagagaaca aggagggaac caccagctgt
     9541 gacagcagtt gcagctttag caatctgcct agacttggag tagtcagatc ctcgtccgga
     9601 catctggtac tggtcacgat ctcggcccat catcgggtac tgatctctgc cgatgatatc
     9661 gtgatgggtt cctctagctg tatccgccat ttttttgttc ttgtttacta gagagaatga
     9721 gattttgaat gagagattga tcaaaaagat gtgtatatat tttggaagag gtaggagtgt
     9781 ttgttagata tattaagaaa ggagacgaga agtcacgtgt caatggagac atcatgcaat
     9841 tgtaggccac gtgttaatgg cgtcaccatg cagccgctgc atgtgttaac gagaggagtc
     9901 tattcaaaga cacgtttgtt ttttgcctag ctcagaatgt ggcgttggca tcgaaccgaa
     9961 acataaaacg caaaacgaac ctttgggctc gtcagtatgg gtttgggcct tcaatagatt
    10021 ccttctatac ggcccacata tccactattg gcaacaaaat tagaaaaatt taggatttag
    10081 ttttaaaatt tgttccgcga cattctagaa ctccgagctc gaattctagt agcggtcctg
    10141 ctgagcctcg acatgttgtc gcaaaattcg ccctggaccc gcccaacgat ttgtcgtcac
    10201 tgtcaaggtt tgacctgcac ttcatttggg gcccacatac accaaaaaaa tgctgcataa
    10261 ttctcggggc agcaagtcgg ttacccggcc gccgtgctgg accgggttga atggtgcccg
    10321 taactttcgg tagagcggac ggccaatact caacttcaag gaatctcacc catgcgcgcc
    10381 ggcggggaac cggagttccc ttcagtgagc gttattagtt cgccgctcgg tgtgtcgtag
    10441 atactagccc ctggggcact tttgaaattt gaataagatt tatgtaatca gtcttttagg
    10501 tttgaccggt tctgccgctt tttttaaaat tggatttgta ataataaaac gcaattgttt
    10561 gttattgtgg cgctctatca tagatgtcgc tataaaccta ttcagcacaa tatattgttt
    10621 tcattttaat attgtacata taagtagtag ggtacaatca gtaaattgaa cggagaatat
    10681 tattcataaa aatacgatag taacgggtga tatattcatt agaatgaacc gaaaccggcg
    10741 gtaaggatct gagctacaca tgctcaggtt ttttacaacg tgcacaacag aattgaaagc
    10801 aaatatcatg cgatcatagg cttctcgcat atctcattaa agcaggacaa gctcacacct
    10861 tcctcttctt cttggggtca gccctgctgt ctccaccgag ctgagagagg tcgattcttg
    10921 tttcatagag ccccgtaatt gactgatgaa tcagtgtggc gtccaggacc tcctttgtag
    10981 aggtgtaccg ctttctgtct atggtggtgt cgaagtactt gaaggctgca ggcgcgccca
    11041 agttggtcag agtaaacaag tggataatgt tttctgcctg ctccctgatg ggcttatccc
    11101 tgtgcttatt gtaagcagaa agcaccttat cgaggttagc gtcggcgagg atcactcttt
    11161 tggagaattc gcttatttgc tcgatgatct catcaaggta gtgtttgtgt tgttccacga
    11221 acagctgctt ctgctcatta tcttcgggag atcctttgag cttttcatag tggctggcca
    11281 gatacaagaa attaacgtat ttagagggca gtgccagctc gttacctttc tgcagctcgc
    11341 ccgcactagc gagcattcgt ttccggccgt tttcaagctc aaagagagag tacttgggaa
    11401 gcttaatgat gaggtctttt ttgacctctt tatatccttt cgcctcgaga aagtcgatgg
    11461 ggtttttttc gaagcttgat cgctccatga ttgtgatgcc cagcagttcc ttgacgcttt
    11521 tgagtttttt agacttccct ttctccactt tggccacaac cagtacactg taagcgactg
    11581 taggagaatc gaatccgccg tatttcttgg ggtcccaatc ttttttgcgt gcgatcagct
    11641 tgtcgctgtt ccttttcggg aggatacttt ccttggagaa gcctccggtc tgtacttcgg
    11701 tctttttaac gatgttcacc tgcggcatgg acaggacctt ccggactgtc gcgaaatccc
    11761 tacccttgtc ccacacgatt tctcctgttt ctccgtttgt ttcgataagt ggtcgcttcc
    11821 gaatctctcc attggccagt gtaatctcgg tcttgaaaaa attcataata ttgctgtaaa
    11881 agaagtactt agcggtggcc ttgcctattt cctgctcaga ctttgcgatc attttcctaa
    11941 catcgtacac tttatagtct ccgtaaacaa attcagattc aagcttggga tattttttga
    12001 taagtgcagt gcctaccact gcattcaggt aggcatcatg cgcatggtgg taattgttga
    12061 tctctctcac cttataaaac tgaaagtcct ttctgaaatc tgaaaccagc ttagacttca
    12121 gagtaataac tttcacctct cgaatcagtt tgtcattttc atcgtacttg gtgttcatgc
    12181 gtgaatcgag aatttgggcc acgtgcttgg tgatctggcg tgtctcaaca agctgccttt
    12241 tgatgaagcc ggctttatcc aactcagaca ggccacctcg ttcagcctta gtcagattat
    12301 cgaacttccg ttgtgtgatc agtttggcgt tcagcagctg ccgccaataa tttttcattt
    12361 tcttgacaac ttcttctgag gggacgttat cactcttccc tctattttta tcggatcttg
    12421 tcaacacttt attatcaata gaatcatctt tgagaaaaga ctggggcacg atatgatcca
    12481 cgtcgtagtc ggagagccga ttgatgtcca gttcctgatc cacgtacatg tccctgccgt
    12541 tctgcaggta gtacaggtag agcttctcat tctgaagctg ggtgttttca actgggtgtt
    12601 ccttaaggat ttgggacccc agttctttta taccctcttc aatcctcttc atcctttccc
    12661 tactgttctt ctgtcccttc tgggtagttt ggttctctcg ggccatctcg ataacgatat
    12721 tctcgggctt atgccttccc attactttga cgagttcatc cacgacctta acggtctgca
    12781 gtattccctt tttgatagct gggctacctg caagattagc gatgtgctcg tggagactgt
    12841 ccccctggcc agaaacttgt gctttctgga tgtcctcctt aaaggtgaga gagtcatcat
    12901 ggatcaactg catgaagttc cggttggcaa atccatcgga cttaagaaaa tccaggattg
    12961 tctttccact ctgcttgtct cggatcccat tgatcagttt tcttgacagc cgcccccatc
    13021 ctgtatatcg gcgcctcttg agctgtttca tgactttgtc gtcgaagaga tgagcgtaag
    13081 ttttcaagcg ttcttcaatc atctccctat cttcaaacaa cgtaagggtg aggacaatgt
    13141 cctcaagaat gtcctcgttc tcctcattgt ccaggaagtc cttgtcttta atgattttca
    13201 ggagatcgtg atacgttccc agggatgcgt tgaagcgatc ctccactccg ctgatttcaa
    13261 cagagtcgaa acattcaatc tttttgaaat aatcttcttt gagctgtttc acggtaactt
    13321 tccggttcgt cttgaagagg aggtccacga tagctttctt ctgctctcca gacaggaatg
    13381 ctggctttct catcccttct gtgacgtatt tgaccttggt gagctcgtta taaactgtga
    13441 agtactcgta cagcagagag tgtttaggaa gcaccttttc gttaggcaga tttttatcaa
    13501 agttagtcat cctttcgatg aaggactggg cagaggcccc cttatccacg acttcctcga
    13561 agttccaggg agtgatagtc tcttctgatt tgcgagtcat ccacgcgaat ctggaatttc
    13621 cccgggcgag ggggcctaca tagtagggta tccgaaatgt gaggattttc tcaatctttt
    13681 ccctgttatc tttcaaaaag gggtagaaat cctcttgccg cctgaggata gcgtgcagtt
    13741 cgcccaggtg aatctggtgg gggatgcttc cattgtcgaa agtgcgctgt ttgcgcaaca
    13801 gatcttctct gttaagcttt accagcagct cctcggtgcc gtccattttt tccaagatgg
    13861 gcttaataaa tttgtaaaat tcctcctggc ttgctccgcc gtcaatgtat ccggcgtagc
    13921 catttttaga ctgatcgaag aaaatttcct tgtacttctc aggcagttgc tgtctgacaa
    13981 gggccttcag caaagtcaag tcttggtggt gctcatcata gcgcttgatc atactagcgc
    14041 tcagcggagc tttggtgatc tccgtgttca ctcgcagaat atcactcagc agaatggcgt
    14101 ctgacaggtt ctttgccgcc aaaaaaaggt ctgcgtactg gtcgccgatc tgggccagca
    14161 gattgtcgag atcatcatcg taggtgtctt tgctcagttg aagcttggca tcttcggcca
    14221 ggtcgaagtt agatttaaag ttgggggtca gcccgagtga cagggcgata agattaccaa
    14281 acaggccgtt cttcttctcc ccagggagct gtgcgatgag gttttcgagc cgccgggatt
    14341 tggacagcct agcgctcagg attgctttgg cgtcaactcc ggatgcgttg atcgggttct
    14401 cttcgaaaag ctgattgtaa gtctgaacca gttggataaa gagtttgtcg acatcgctgt
    14461 tgtctgggtt caggtccccc tcgatgagga agtgtccccg aaatttgatc atatgcgcca
    14521 gcgcgagata gatcaaccgc aagtcagcct tatcagtact gtctacaagc ttcttcctca
    14581 gatgatatat ggttgggtac ttttcatggt acgccacctc gtccacgata ttgccaaaga
    14641 ttgggtggcg ctcgtgcttt ttatcctcct ccaccaaaaa ggactcctcc agcctatgga
    14701 agaaagagtc atccacctta gccatctcat tactaaagat ctcctgcagg tagcagatcc
    14761 gattctttct gcgggtatat ctgcgccgtg ctgttctttt gagccgcgtg gcttcggccg
    14821 tctccccgga gtcgaacagg agggcgccaa tgaggttctt ctttatgctg tggcgatcgg
    14881 tattgcccag aactttgaat tttttgctcg gcaccttgta ctcgtccgta atgacggccc
    14941 agccgacgct gtttgtgccg atatcgagcc caatggagta cttcttgtcc attgctgcac
    15001 atacataaca tatcaagatc agaacacaca tatacacaca caaatacaat caagtcaaca
    15061 actccaaaaa gtccagatct acatatatac atacgtaaat aacaaaatca tgtaaataat
    15121 cacaatcatg taatccagat ctatgcacat atatatatac acaattaata aaaaaaatga
    15181 tataacagat ctatatctat gtatgtaaca acacaatcag atgagagaag tgatgttttc
    15241 agatctgtat acatacaaac acaaacagat gaacaattga tacgtagatc catatgtata
    15301 cgtacaatta gctacacgat taaatgaaaa aaatcaacga tttcggattg gtacacacaa
    15361 acgcaacaat atgaagaaat tcatatctga ttagatataa acataaccac gtgtagatac
    15421 acagtcaaat caacaaattt atagcttcta aacggatgag atgaacaaga taaagatatt
    15481 cacataaggc atacataaga taagcagatt aacaaactag caataataca tacctaatta
    15541 aaacaaggaa taacagagag agagagagag agagagattt accttgaaaa tgaagaggag
    15601 aagagaggat ttcttaaaat tgggggtaga gaaagaaaga tgatgaattg tgagaaagga
    15661 gagatagaag ggggggttgt atatataggc tgtagaagat tatttttgtg tttgaggcgg
    15721 tgaaggaaga ggggatctga ctatgacacg tttgcggtta cgtatttcga taggagtctt
    15781 tcaacgctta acgccgttac tctatatgac cgtttgggcc gtaacggggc cgtttgttaa
    15841 cgctgatgtt gattcttttc tttctttctt tcttcctttt ttaaagaagc aattgtacaa
    15901 tcgttgctag ctgtcaaacg gataattcgg atacggatat gcctatattc atatccgtaa
    15961 tctccaagct tgaattcttg cagagaccga gacgttgatc ggcacgtaag aggttccaac
    16021 tttcaccata atgaaataag atcactaccg ggcgtatttt ttgagttatc gagattttca
    16081 ggagctaagg aagctaaaat ggagaaaaaa atcactggat ataccaccgt tgatatatcc
    16141 caatggcatc gtaaagaaca ttttgaggca tttcagtcag ttgctcaatg tacctataac
    16201 cagaccgttc agctggatat tacggccttt ttaaagaccg taaagaaaaa taagcacaag
    16261 ttttatccgg cctttattca cattcttgcc cgcctgatga atgctcatcc ggaattccgt
    16321 atggcaatga aagacggtga gctggtgata tgggatagtg ttcacccttg ttacaccgtt
    16381 ttccatgagc aaactgaaac gttttcatcg ctctggagtg aataccacga cgatttccgg
    16441 cagtttctac acatatattc gcaagatgtg gcgtgttacg gtgaaaacct ggcctatttc
    16501 cctaaagggt ttattgagaa tatgtttttc gtctcagcca atccctgggt gagtttcacc
    16561 agttttgatt taaacgtggc caatatggac aacttcttcg cccccgtttt caccatgggc
    16621 aaatattata cgcaaggcga caaggtgctg atgccgctgg cgattcaggt tcatcatgcc
    16681 gtctgtgatg gcttccatgt cggcagaatg cttaatgaat tacaacagta ctgcgatgag
    16741 tggcagggcg gggcgtaatc gcgtggatcc ggcttactaa aagccagata acagtatgcg
    16801 tatttgcgcg ctgatttttg cggtataaga atatatactg atatgtatac ccgaagtatg
    16861 tcaaaaagag gtatgctatg aagcagcgta ttacagtgac agttgacagc gacagctatc
    16921 agttgctcaa ggcatatatg atgtcaatat ctccggtctg gtaagcacaa ccatgcagaa
    16981 tgaagcccgt cgtctgcgtg ccgaacgctg gaaagcggaa aatcaggaag ggatggctga
    17041 ggtcgcccgg tttattgaaa tgaacggctc ttttgctgac gagaacaggg gctggtgaaa
    17101 tgcagtttaa ggtttacacc tataaaagag agagccgtta tcgtctgttt gtggatgtac
    17161 agagtgatat tattgacacg cccgggcgac ggatggtgat ccccctggcc agtgcacgtc
    17221 tgctgtcaga taaagtctcc cgtgaacttt acccggtggt gcatatcggg gatgaaagct
    17281 ggcgcatgat gaccaccgat atggccagtg tgccggtttc cgttatcggg gaagaagtgg
    17341 ctgatctcag ccaccgcgaa aatgacatca aaaacgccat taacctgatg ttctggggaa
    17401 tataaatgtc aggctccctt atacacagcc agtcggtctc agcttctgca ggcatgcgac
    17461 gtcgagctta gcttgagctt ggatcagatt gtcgtttccc gccttcagtt taaactatca
    17521 gtgtttgaca ggatatattg gcgggtaaac ctaagagaaa agagcgttta ttagaataat
    17581 cggatattta aaagggcgtg aaaaggttta tccgttcgtc catttgtatg tgcatgccaa
    17641 ccacagggtt cccctcggga tcaaagtact ttaaagtact ttaaagtact ttaaagtact
    17701 ttgatccaac ccctccgctg ctatagtgca gtcggcttct gacgttcagt gcagccgtgt
    17761 tctgaaaacg acatgtcgca caagtcctaa gttacgcgac aggctgccgc cctgccctt
//
